Addgene plasmid #39116: SMARCA4
Purpose: Bacterial expression for structure determination; may not be full ORF
Depositing lab: Nicola Burgess-Brown. Depositing organization: University of Oxford.
Backbone
  Vector backbone: pNIC28-Bsa4
  Backbone manufacturer: SGC
  Vector type: Bacterial Expression
Growth in bacteria
  Bacterial resistance: Kanamycin, 50 μg/mL
  Growth temperature: 37°C
  Growth strain: Mach1
  Copy number: Low Copy
Gene/Insert
  Gene/Insert name: SMARCA4 (alt names: SWI/SNF-related matrix-associated actin-dependent regulator of chromatin a4; PDB:3UVD)
  Species: H. sapiens (human)
  Insert size (bp): 466
  GenBank ID: SWI/SNF-related matrix-associated actin-dependent regulator of chromatin a4
  Entrez Gene: SMARCA4 (a.k.a. BAF190, BAF190A, BRG1, CSS4, MRD16, OTSC12, RTPS2, SNF2, SNF2-beta, SNF2L4, SNF2LB, SWI2, hSNF2b)
  Tag / fusion protein: His Tev (N terminal on insert)
  Cloning method: Ligation Independent Cloning
  Sequencing primers: 5′ T7; 3′ T7-term
Terms and licenses: Academic/Nonprofit Terms; Industry Terms: Not Available to Industry
How to cite: SMARCA4 was a gift from Nicola Burgess-Brown (Addgene plasmid # 39116 ; http://n2t.net/addgene:39116 ; RRID:Addgene_39116)
