[The description below was written by a language model from this plasmid's Addgene catalogue record.]
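Description:
SMARCA4 is a bacterial expression plasmid built on the pNIC28-Bsa4 backbone from the SGC, a vector designed for ligation-independent cloning of protein fragments intended for structural biology. It is maintained in E. coli under kanamycin selection and is recorded as low copy. The record does not list the origin of replication or name the promoter. However, the recommended sequencing primers are T7 and T7-term, which indicates that the insert sits between a T7 promoter and a T7 terminator. Expression would therefore depend on a host strain that supplies T7 RNA polymerase, while the listed Mach1 strain serves for propagation.

The insert is a 466 bp fragment of human SMARCA4, also known as BRG1. This gene encodes the SWI/SNF-related, matrix-associated, actin-dependent regulator of chromatin a4, a catalytic ATPase subunit of SWI/SNF chromatin-remodelling complexes. At this size the insert can encode only a small portion of the protein, consistent with the catalogue's caution that it may not be the full ORF. The record does not state which residues or domain are covered, though it links the construct to a deposited crystal structure. The fragment carries an N-terminal His tag followed by a TEV protease site. This arrangement allows capture of the recombinant protein by immobilised metal affinity chromatography and subsequent removal of the tag by TEV cleavage.

The stated purpose is bacterial production of the SMARCA4 fragment for structure determination. No feature table was provided, so the details of the backbone elements cannot be confirmed from the record.
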