>Addgene plasmid #39116 | SMARCA4 | depositor partial sequence | sequence record 49173 | SMARCA4 sequence 466 bps
CATATGCACCATCATCATCATCATTCTTCTGGTGTAGATCTGGGTACCGAGAACCTGTACTTCCAATCCA
TGGCGGAAAAACTGAGCCCGAATCCGCCGAACCTGACCAAAAAAATGAAAAAAATTGTTGATGCGGTGAT
TAAATATAAAGATAGCAGCAGCGGTCGTCAGCTGAGCGAAGTGTTTATTCAGCTGCCGAGCCGTAAAGAA
CTGCCGGAATATTATGAACTGATTCGTAAACCGGTGGATTTTAAAAAAATTAAAGAACGTATTCGCAATC
ATAAATATCGTAGCCTGAATGATCTGGAAAAAGATGTGATGCTGCTGTGCCAGAATGCGCAGACCTTTAA
CCTGGAAGGCAGCCTGATTTATGAAGATAGCATTGTTCTGCAGAGCGTGTTTACCAGCGTGCGCCAGAAA
ATCGAAAAAGAAGATGATTGACAGTAAAGGTGGATACGGATCCGAA
