>Addgene plasmid #39116 | SMARCA4 | addgene partial sequence | sequence record 51922 | T7 5'-TAATACGACTCACTATAGGG-3'
ATTTTGTTTACTTTAAGAAGGAGATATACATATGCACCATCATCATCATCATTCTTCTGGTGTAGATCTG
GGTACCGAGAACCTGTACTTCCAATCCATGGCGGAAAAACTGAGCCCGAATCCGCCGAACCTGACCAAAA
AAATGAAAAAAATTGTTGATGCGGTGATTAAATATAAAGATAGCAGCAGCGGTCGTCAGCTGAGCGAAGT
GTTTATTCAGCTGCCGAGCCGTAAAGAACTGCCGGAATATTATGAACTGATTCGTAAACCGGTGGATTTT
AAAAAAATTAAAGAACGTATTCGCAATCATAAATATCGTAGCCTGAATGATCTGGAAAAAGATGTGATGC
TGCTGTGCCAGAATGCGCAGACCTTTAACCTGGAAGGCAGCCTGATTTATGAAGATAGCATTGTTCTGCA
GAGCGTGTTTACCAGCGTGCGCCAGAAAATCGAAAAAGAAGATGATTGACAGTAAAGGTGGATACGGATC
CGAATTCGAGCTCCGTCGACAAGCTTGCGGCCGCACTCGAGCACCACCACCACCACCACTGAGATCCGGC
TGCTAACAAAGCCCGAAAGGAAGCTGAGTTGGCTGCTGCCACCGCTGAGCAATAACTAGCATAACCCCTT
GGGGCCTCTAAACG
